Addgene plasmid #29534: pcDNA3.1-ERBB4 (E836K)
Depositing lab: Yardena Samuels. Depositing organization: National Human Genome Research Institute (NHGRI). Publication: Analysis of the tyrosine kinome in melanoma reveals recurrent mutations in ERBB4. Prickett TD, Agrawal NS, Wei X, Yates KE, Lin JC, Wunderlich JR, Cronin JC, Cruz P, Rosenberg SA, Samuels Y. Nat Genet. 2009 Oct . 41(10):1127-32. 10.1038/ng.438 PubMed 19718025.
Backbone
  Vector backbone: pcDNA3.1
  Backbone manufacturer: Invitrogen
  Backbone size w/o insert (bp): 5500
  Vector type: Mammalian Expression
  Selectable markers: Neomycin (select with G418)
Growth in bacteria
  Bacterial resistance: Ampicillin, 100 μg/mL
  Growth temperature: 37°C
  Growth strain: DH5alpha
  Copy number: High Copy
Gene/Insert
  Gene/Insert name: ERBB4 (alt name: HER4)
  Species: H. sapiens (human)
  Insert size (bp): 3927
  Mutation: changed glutamic acid 836 to lysine
  GenBank ID: NM_005235
  Entrez Gene: ERBB4 (a.k.a. ALS19, HER4, p180erbB4)
  Cloning method: Restriction Enzyme; 5′ cloning site XbaI (not destroyed); 3′ cloning site NotI (not destroyed)
  Sequencing primers: 5′ CMV-F; 3′ BGH-rev
Terms and licenses: Academic/Nonprofit Terms; Industry Terms: Not Available to Industry
How to cite: pcDNA3.1-ERBB4 (E836K) was a gift from Yardena Samuels (Addgene plasmid # 29534 ; http://n2t.net/addgene:29534 ; RRID:Addgene_29534)
