[The description below was written by a language model from this plasmid's Addgene catalogue record.]
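Description:
pcDNA3.1-ERBB4 (E836K) is a mammalian expression plasmid built on the commercial pcDNA3.1 backbone (about 5.5 kb without insert). It carries a roughly 3.9 kb human ERBB4 (HER4) coding sequence in which glutamic acid 836 has been changed to lysine. The insert corresponds to the ERBB4 reference transcript and was placed between XbaI and NotI sites, both of which remain intact, so the cDNA can be excised or transferred. The plasmid is maintained in E. coli as a high-copy construct under ampicillin selection. It also carries a neomycin resistance marker, which allows G418 selection of stably transfected mammalian cells.

The record does not include a feature table and does not explicitly list the promoter. However, the recommended sequencing primers (CMV forward and BGH reverse) fit the standard pcDNA3.1 layout, in which the strong constitutive CMV immediate-early promoter drives the insert and a bovine growth hormone polyadenylation signal terminates the transcript. No epitope tag or reporter fusion is recorded.

ERBB4 encodes a receptor tyrosine kinase of the EGFR/ErbB family. The E836K substitution comes from a study that surveyed tyrosine kinase genes in melanoma and reported recurrent ERBB4 mutations. The construct is therefore suited to transient or stable expression of this mutant receptor in cultured mammalian cells, for example to compare its behaviour with that of wild-type ERBB4. The record itself does not state the functional consequence of the mutation.
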