>Addgene plasmid #29534 | pcDNA3.1-ERBB4 (E836K) | addgene partial sequence | sequence record 34955 | 29534 with BGH-rev
TAGCTGGTACGAGCTCGGATCCACTAGTCCAGTGTGGTGGAATTCTGCAGATATCCAGCACAGCCGGCTG
CCGCTTACACCACAGTATTCCGGTGTCTGTAAGGTGGAGGCGGCAGCACAGTGCCTGGCTTCAGGGAGAA
CTCAGAGAGGTATTCAGGATTCTCTGCCACAATAGGCCGGATCCGCCCATTCTGTTTATAAAAATATTTT
GTGCTGTACTCCTGCAGGTAGTCTGGGTGCTGAAGGGTGCTCCGAGGTGGCAGGCTGTGGTTCCAGTAGT
CAGGGTTGTCAAACGCTTTCTTGGCCTTCTCTGGCATTGACAGTATGTTGTTCTTCAGGTACTCAGCTTT
TCCCAAGGTGTTGGCAAAGGTGTTGAGGTACAGTGGCTCATTCACATACTCATCCTCGGCCTTGGGTGGA
CCATTGGATGCATTGTGATATTCGGGATTATCCAATGCTTGAAGGTCTCCATTTTTTCTCCGAGAAACAA
AAGGGTTCTCCTCCACTGGATTCAGGTATTCTTGTTTGGGTTTGTCTCGCATAGGAGTCATGTAACCTTC
CTCATCCAGCTCTCCTCGTGGGCTCCGTTCTGGGGCAAACACGGTGGGGTCAGCACTGTACCTCTGGGTG
CTACTGTCCTCTTGGACATGGGGTGCCACTGGCTTGCGTAGGGTGCCATTACAGCAGGAGTCATCAAAAA
TCTCAGCAGTAGCACCCTGTGCCACAGGAGCTTCTGGAATTGTGCTAGTTGGGGCTCTGTAGGGCACAGA
CACTCCTTGTTCAGCAGCAAAACCTCCATCTCGGTATACAAACTGGTTTCCTGACATGGGGGTG
