>Addgene plasmid #29534 | pcDNA3.1-ERBB4 (E836K) | addgene partial sequence | sequence record 35737 | hERBB4-F2 (GGTGCTTTTGGAACGGTTTA)
GGAGACTGTGAAGATTCCTGTGGCTATTAAGATTCTTAATGAGACAACTGGTCCCAAGGCAAATGTGGAG
TTCATGGATGAAGCTCTGATCATGGCAAGTATGGATCATCCACACCTAGTCCGGTTGCTGGGTGTGTGTC
TGAGCCCAACCATCCAGCTGGTTACTCAACTTATGCCCCATGGCTGCCTGTTGGAGTATGTCCACGAGCA
CAAGGATAACATTGGATCACAACTGCTGCTTAACTGGTGTGTCCAGATAGCTAAGGGAATGATGTACCTG
GAAAAAAGACGACTCGTTCATCGGGATTTGGCAGCCCGTAATGTCTTAGTGAAATCTCCAAACCATGTGA
AAATCACAGATTTTGGGCTAGCCAGACTCTTGGAAGGAGATGAAAAAGAGTACAATGCTGATGGAGGAAA
GATGCCAATTAAATGGATGGCTCTGGAGTGTATACATTACAGGAAATTCACCCATCAGAGTGACGTTTGG
AGCTATGGAGTTACTATATGGGAACTGATGACCTTTGGAGGAAAACCCTATGATGGAATTNNTCCCCCCG
CGAAATCCCNGNTTTATTNGAGAAAGGAGAACGTTTGCCTCAGCCTCCCATCTGCACTATTGACGTTTAC
ATGGTCATGGTCAATGTTGGATGATTGATGCTGACAGTAGACCTAAATTTAGGAACTTGCTGCTGAGTTT
TCAAGGA
